>Addgene plasmid #41334 | TAL3160 | depositor partial sequence | sequence record 54973 | TAL3160 sequence 2430 bps
TCTAGAGCTAGCACCATGGACTACAAAGACCATGACGGTGATTATAAAGATCATGACATCGATTACAAGG
ATGACGATGACAAGATGGCCCCCAAGAAGAAGAGGAAGGTGGGCATTCACCGCGGGGTACCTATGGTGGA
CTTGAGGACACTCGGTTATTCGCAACAGCAACAGGAGAAAATCAAGCCTAAGGTCAGGAGCACCGTCGCG
CAACACCACGAGGCGCTTGTGGGGCATGGCTTCACTCATGCGCATATTGTCGCGCTTTCACAGCACCCTG
CGGCGCTTGGGACGGTGGCTGTCAAATACCAAGATATGATTGCGGCCCTGCCCGAAGCCACGCACGAGGC
AATTGTAGGGGTCGGTAAACAGTGGTCGGGAGCGCGAGCACTTGAGGCGCTGCTGACTGTGGCGGGTGAG
CTTAGGGGGCCTCCGCTCCAGCTCGACACCGGGCAGCTGCTGAAGATCGCGAAGAGAGGGGGAGTAACAG
CGGTAGAGGCAGTGCACGCCTGGCGCAATGCGCTCACCGGGGCCCCCTTGAACCTGACCCCAGACCAGGT
AGTCGCAATCGCGTCAAACGGAGGGGGAAAGCAAGCCCTGGAAACCGTGCAAAGGTTGTTGCCGGTCCTT
TGTCAAGACCACGGCCTTACACCGGAGCAAGTCGTGGCCATTGCAAGCAATGGGGGTGGCAAACAGGCTC
TTGAGACGGTTCAGAGACTTCTCCCAGTTCTCTGTCAAGCCCACGGGCTGACTCCCGATCAAGTTGTAGC
GATTGCGTCGAACATTGGAGGGAAACAAGCATTGGAGACTGTCCAACGGCTCCTTCCCGTGTTGTGTCAA
GCCCACGGTTTGACGCCTGCACAAGTGGTCGCCATCGCCTCGAATGGCGGCGGTAAGCAGGCGCTGGAAA
CAGTACAGCGCCTGCTGCCTGTACTGTGCCAGGATCATGGACTGACCCCAGACCAGGTAGTCGCAATCGC
GAACAATAATGGGGGAAAGCAAGCCCTGGAAACCGTGCAAAGGTTGTTGCCGGTCCTTTGTCAAGACCAC
GGCCTTACACCGGAGCAAGTCGTGGCCATTGCAAGCAACATCGGTGGCAAACAGGCTCTTGAGACGGTTC
AGAGACTTCTCCCAGTTCTCTGTCAAGCCCACGGGCTGACTCCCGATCAAGTTGTAGCGATTGCGAATAA
CAATGGAGGGAAACAAGCATTGGAGACTGTCCAACGGCTCCTTCCCGTGTTGTGTCAAGCCCACGGTTTG
ACGCCTGCACAAGTGGTCGCCATCGCCTCGAATGGCGGCGGTAAGCAGGCGCTGGAAACAGTACAGCGCC
TGCTGCCTGTACTGTGCCAGGATCATGGACTGACCCCAGACCAGGTAGTCGCAATCGCGTCACATGACGG
GGGAAAGCAAGCCCTGGAAACCGTGCAAAGGTTGTTGCCGGTCCTTTGTCAAGACCACGGCCTTACACCG
GAGCAAGTCGTGGCCATTGCAAGCAATGGGGGTGGCAAACAGGCTCTTGAGACGGTTCAGAGACTTCTCC
CAGTTCTCTGTCAAGCCCACGGGCTGACTCCCGATCAAGTTGTAGCGATTGCGTCCAACGGTGGAGGGAA
ACAAGCATTGGAGACTGTCCAACGGCTCCTTCCCGTGTTGTGTCAAGCCCACGGTTTGACGCCTGCACAA
GTGGTCGCCATCGCCAACAACAACGGCGGTAAGCAGGCGCTGGAAACAGTACAGCGCCTGCTGCCTGTAC
TGTGCCAGGATCATGGACTGACCCCAGACCAGGTAGTCGCAATCGCGTCAAACGGAGGGGGAAAGCAAGC
CCTGGAAACCGTGCAAAGGTTGTTGCCGGTCCTTTGTCAAGACCACGGCCTTACACCGGAGCAAGTCGTG
GCCATTGCAAGCAATGGGGGTGGCAAACAGGCTCTTGAGACGGTTCAGAGACTTCTCCCAGTTCTCTGTC
AAGCCCACGGGCTGACTCCCGATCAAGTTGTAGCGATTGCGTCCAACGGTGGAGGGAAACAAGCATTGGA
GACTGTCCAACGGCTCCTTCCCGTGTTGTGTCAAGCCCACGGTTTGACGCCTGCACAAGTGGTCGCCATC
GCCTCGAATGGCGGCGGTAAGCAGGCGCTGGAAACAGTACAGCGCCTGCTGCCTGTACTGTGCCAGGATC
ATGGACTGACACCCGAACAGGTGGTCGCCATTGCTTCCCACGACGGAGGACGGCCAGCCTTGGAGTCCAT
CGTAGCCCAATTGTCCAGGCCCGATCCCGCGTTGGCTGCGTTAACGAATGACCATCTGGTGGCGTTGGCA
TGTCTTGGTGGACGACCCGCGCTCGATGCAGTCAAAAAGGGTCTGCCTCATGCTCCCGCATTGATCAAAA
GAACCAACCGGCGGATTCCCGAGAGAACTTCCCATCGAGTCGCGGGATCC
