>Addgene plasmid #41334 | TAL3160 | addgene partial sequence | sequence record 56024 | JDS-TALEN-F 5'-TAGGGGTCGGTAAACAGTGG-3'
CTGACTGTGGCGGGTGAGCTTAGGGGGCCTCCGCTCCAGCTCGACACCGGGCAGCTGCTGAAGATCGCGA
AGAGAGGGGGAGTAACAGCGGTAGAGGCAGTGCACGCCTGGCGCAATGCGCTCACCGGGGCCCCCTTGAA
CCTGACCCCAGACCAGGTAGTCGCAATCGCGTCAAACGGAGGGGGAAAGCAAGCCCTGGAAACCGTGCAA
AGGTTGTTGCCGGTCCTTTGTCAAGACCACGGCCTTACACCGGAGCAAGTCGTGGCCATTGCAAGCAATG
GGGGTGGCAAACAGGCTCTTGAGACGGTTCAGAGACTTCTCCCAGTTCTCTGTCAAGCCCACGGGCTGAC
TCCCGATCAAGTTGTAGCGATTGCGTCGAACATTGGAGGGAAACAAGCATTGGAGACTGTCCAACGGCTC
CTTCCCGTGTTGTGTCAAGCCCACGGTTTGACGCCTGCACAAGTGGTCGCCATCGCCTCGAATGGCGGCG
GTAAGCAGGCGCTGGAAACAGTACAGCGCCTGCTGCCTGTACTGTGCCAGGATCATGGACTGACCCCAGA
CCAGGTAGTCGCAATCGCGAACAATAATGGGGGAAAGCAAGCCCTGGAAACCGTGCAAAGGTTGTTGCCG
GTCCTTTGTCAAGACCACGGCCTTACACCGGAGCAAGTCGTGGCCATTGCAAGCAACATCGGTGGCAAAC
AGGCTCTTGAGACGGTTCAGAGACTTCTCCCAGTTCTCTGTCAAGCCCACGGGCTGACTCCCGATCAAGT
TGTAGCGATTGCGAATAACAATGGAGGGAAACAAGCATTGGAGACTGTCCAACGGCTCCTTCCCGTGTTG
TGTCAAGCCCACGGTTTGACGCCTGCACAAGTGGTCGCCATCGCCTCGAATGGCGGCGGTAAGCAGGCGC
TGGAAACAGTACAGCGCCTGCTGCCTGTACTGTGC
