[The description below was written by a language model from this plasmid's Addgene catalogue record.]
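Description:
TAL3160 is a TALEN expression plasmid built on the JDS71 backbone (about 6.4 kb without insert), a mammalian expression vector that also carries a T7 promoter. It is propagated in E. coli as a high-copy plasmid under ampicillin selection. The record does not include a feature table, so the origin of replication and polyadenylation signal are not explicitly listed. The use of a BGH reverse sequencing primer does suggest a BGH terminator downstream of the coding region.

The insert, roughly 1.6 kb and named ZebrafishCommunity-scoc-a-Left, is an engineered TAL effector repeat array designed to recognise an 18-nucleotide site in the zebrafish scoc (scoca) gene. It is therefore a synthetic DNA-binding domain directed at that locus rather than the zebrafish gene itself. The array was cloned by restriction enzyme methods that destroyed the flanking sites, which places it in frame with backbone-encoded elements: a 3X FLAG tag at the N terminus and the wild-type FokI nuclease domain at the C terminus. Expression in cells is driven by the CMV promoter. The T7 promoter would allow in vitro transcription of mRNA, a common route for delivering nucleases into zebrafish embryos, though the record does not state this use directly.

Because FokI cleaves as a dimer, this "Left" monomer is meant to be used with a matching right-hand TALEN that binds the opposite strand across a spacer. The pair then produces a double-strand break at scoc. Error-prone repair of the break yields insertions or deletions that disrupt the gene, consistent with the associated work on targeted gene disruption in zebrafish cells using engineered TALENs. The depositor recommends verifying the plasmid by diagnostic digest before use.
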