Addgene plasmid #41334: TAL3160
Depositing lab: Keith Joung. Depositing organization: Massachusetts General Hospital. Publication: Targeted gene disruption in somatic zebrafish cells using engineered TALENs. Sander JD, Cade L, Khayter C, Reyon D, Peterson RT, Joung JK, Yeh JR. Nat Biotechnol. 2011 Aug 5;29(8):697-8. doi: 10.1038/nbt.1934. PubMed 21822241.
Backbone
  Vector backbone: JDS71
  Backbone manufacturer: Addgene plasmid #32287
  Backbone size w/o insert (bp): 6447
  Vector type: Mammalian Expression ; T7
Growth in bacteria
  Bacterial resistance: Ampicillin, 100 μg/mL
  Growth temperature: 37°C
  Growth strain: XL1 Blue
  Copy number: High Copy
Gene/Insert
  Gene/Insert name: ZebrafishCommunity-scoc-a-Left (alt name: scoc-a)
  Species: D. rerio (zebrafish)
  Insert size (bp): 1640
  Entrez Gene: scoc (a.k.a. scoca, MGC153769, id:ibd5102, im:7136056, zgc:153769)
  Promoter: CMV
  Tag / fusion protein: 3X Flag (N terminal on backbone); WT FOKI (C terminal on backbone)
  Cloning method: Restriction Enzyme; 5′ cloning site N/A (destroyed during cloning); 3′ cloning site N/A (destroyed during cloning)
  Sequencing primers: 5′ CMV-F; 3′ BGH-rev
Terms and licenses: Academic/Nonprofit Terms; Industry Terms: Not Available to Industry
Depositor comments: Target binding site: TTTATGAGTCTTGTTTTC It is strongly recommended that users perform a diagnostic digest to verify this plasmid prior to use. For example, a double digest of the plasmid with BamHI and KpnI should result in two bands at 2.3kb and 5.8kb.
How to cite: TAL3160 was a gift from Keith Joung (Addgene plasmid # 41334 ; http://n2t.net/addgene:41334 ; RRID:Addgene_41334)
